Addgene plasmid #161407: pDONR221-SLC5A2_STOP
Purpose: Gateway entry clone with codon-optimized ORF sequence for subcloning into custom expression vectors. Contains a STOP codon at the end of the codon-optimized ORF sequence.
Depositing lab: RESOLUTE Consortium & Giulio Superti-Furga. Depositing organization: CeMM Research Center for Molecular Medicine. Publication: The RESOLUTE consortium: unlocking SLC transporters for drug discovery. Superti-Furga G, Lackner D, Wiedmer T, Ingles-Prieto A, Barbosa B, Girardi E, Goldmann U, Gurtl B, Klavins K, Klimek C, Lindinger S, Lineiro-Retes E, Muller AC, Onstein S, Redinger G, Reil D, Sedlyarov V, Wolf G, Crawford M, Everley R, ... Steppan CM. Nat Rev Drug Discov. 2020 Jul;19(7):429-430. doi: 10.1038/d41573-020-00056-6. PubMed 32265506.
Backbone
  Vector backbone: pDONR221
  Backbone manufacturer: ThermoFisher Scientific
  Backbone size w/o insert (bp): 2550
  Vector type: Mammalian Expression
Growth in bacteria
  Bacterial resistance: Kanamycin, 50 μg/mL
  Growth temperature: 37°C
  Growth strain: NEB Stable
  Copy number: High Copy
Gene/Insert
  Gene/Insert name: SLC5A2 (alt name: SGLT2)
  Species: H. sapiens (human)
  Insert size (bp): 2019
  Entrez Gene: SLC5A2 (a.k.a. SGLT2)
  Cloning method: Gateway Cloning
  Sequencing primers: 5′ M13-fwd; 3′ M13-rev
Terms and licenses: Academic/Nonprofit Terms; Industry Terms
Depositor comments: This plasmid contains a STOP codon at the end of the codon-optimized ORF. For the version of this plasmid that does not contain a STOP codon, please see Addgene plasmid 132241 For more information on the full Resolute plasmid collection, please see www.addgene.org/depositor-collections/re-solute/. Please provide your feedback on this plasmid to the RESOLUTE consortium by filling out their RESOLUTE repository feedback form: https://forms.office.com/Pages/ResponsePage.aspx?id=0e05yklzmkS7rjFGQL4N7z4feCLQvEJAmVcOCM_u885UN1JJRko0Ukg4TVQwNTZLOUxPQVJWT1NHUCQlQCN0PWcu
How to cite: pDONR221-SLC5A2_STOP was a gift from RESOLUTE Consortium & Giulio Superti-Furga (Addgene plasmid # 161407 ; http://n2t.net/addgene:161407 ; RRID:Addgene_161407)
