[The description below was written by a language model from this plasmid's Addgene catalogue record and pLannotate feature annotations shown in this document.]
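Description:
pDONR221-SLC5A2_STOP is a Gateway entry clone built on the pDONR221 backbone, carrying a codon-optimized open reading frame for human SLC5A2, the sodium/glucose cotransporter also known as SGLT2 that contributes to glucose reabsorption in the kidney proximal tubule. Although the catalogue lists the vector type as mammalian expression, the plasmid itself has no eukaryotic promoter driving the insert. It is a shuttle intermediate from which the ORF is moved into expression vectors of the user's choice. The sequenced construct is about 4.6 kb, with an insert of roughly 2 kb. It is maintained in E. coli at high copy through a ColE1/pUC-type origin and selected with kanamycin via an aminoglycoside phosphotransferase gene.

The SLC5A2 coding sequence sits between attL1 and attL2 sites, which direct LR Clonase-mediated recombination into any attR-containing destination vector while preserving orientation and reading frame. This version retains a stop codon at the end of the ORF, so it suits expression of the untagged, native-terminus protein or fusions to N-terminal tags supplied by the destination vector. A companion clone without the stop codon exists for C-terminal fusions. Other annotated elements are standard pDONR221 backbone features: rrnB T1 and T2 terminators upstream of the cassette that insulate it from read-through transcription, a T7 promoter next to attL2 pointing back toward the insert, and short lacI and lacZα remnants with no functional role. M13 forward and reverse priming sites flank the insert for sequence verification. The clone belongs to a consortium collection of solute carrier ORFs assembled to support transporter research and drug discovery.
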