Features (pLannotate 1.2.2; 10 found; start..end, strand, type, name):
      1..100     +  protein_bind   attL1: mutant version of attL; recombination site for the Gateway® LR reaction LR Clonase™
    106..2121    +  CDS            SLC5A2: SC5A2_HUMAN - Also known as SGLT2 Experimental evidence at transcript level: Swiss-Prot protein existence level 2. Efficient substrate transport in mammalian kidney is provided by the concerted action of a low affinity high capacity and a high affinity low capacity Na(+)/glucose cotransporter arranged in series along kidney proximal tubules. From Homo sapiens (Human).
   2126..2225    -  protein_bind   attL2: mutant version of attL; recombination site for the Gateway® LR reaction LR Clonase™
   2243..2261    -  promoter       T7 promoter: promoter for bacteriophage T7 RNA polymerase
   2395..3204    +  CDS            KanR: aminoglycoside phosphotransferase; aph(3')-Ia; confers resistance to kanamycin in bacteria or G418 (Geneticin®) in eukaryotes
   3351..3939    +  rep_origin     ori: high-copy-number ColE1/pMB1/pBR322/pUC origin of replication
   4122..4214    +  CDS            lacI (fragment): lac repressor; lacI; The lac repressor binds to the lac operator to inhibit transcription in E. coli. This inhibition can be relieved by adding lactose or isopropyl-β-D-thiogalactopyranoside (IPTG).
   4269..4296    -  terminator     rrnB T2 terminator: transcription terminator T2 from the E. coli rrnB gene
   4428..4471    +  terminator     rrnB T1 terminator: Escherichia coli rrnB; transcription terminator T1 from the E. coli rrnB gene
   4518..4554    -  CDS            lacZα (fragment): LacZα fragment of β-galactosidase; lacZ fragment
>Addgene plasmid #161407 | pDONR221-SLC5A2_STOP | addgene full sequence | sequence record 352162 | Addgene NGS Result
CAAATAATGATTTTATTTTGACTGATAGTGACCTGTTCGTTGCAACACATTGATGAGCAATGCTTTTTTA
TAATGCCAACTTTGTACAAAAAAGCAGGCTCCACCATGGAGGAGCACACCGAGGCAGGAAGCGCCCCTGA
GATGGGCGCCCAGAAGGCCCTGATCGATAACCCAGCCGACATCCTGGTCATCGCCGCCTACTTCCTGCTT
GTTATAGGCGTGGGGCTCTGGTCTATGTGCAGAACCAATAGGGGCACAGTGGGCGGCTATTTTCTGGCCG
GCAGATCCATGGTGTGGTGGCCAGTGGGAGCAAGCCTGTTCGCCTCCAACATCGGATCTGGACACTTTGT
GGGACTGGCAGGAACCGGAGCAGCATCCGGCCTGGCCGTGGCCGGCTTCGAGTGGAATGCCCTGTTTGTG
GTGCTGCTGCTGGGATGGCTGTTCGCACCAGTGTACCTGACCGCCGGCGTGATCACAATGCCCCAGTATC
TGAGGAAGCGGTTCGGCGGCCGGAGAATCAGGCTGTACCTGTCCGTGCTGTCTCTGTTCCTGTATATCTT
TACAAAGATCAGCGTGGATATGTTCTCCGGCGCCGTGTTTATCCAGCAGGCCCTGGGCTGGAACATCTAC
GCCAGCGTGATCGCCCTGCTGGGCATCACCATGATCTACACCGTGACAGGAGGACTGGCCGCCCTGATGT
ATACCGACACAGTGCAGACATTCGTGATCCTGGGCGGCGCCTGCATCCTGATGGGCTATGCATTCCACGA
AGTGGGAGGATACAGCGGACTGTTTGATAAGTATCTGGGAGCAGCCACCAGCCTGACAGTGTCCGAGGAC
CCAGCAGTGGGCAATATCAGCTCCTTTTGTTACCGGCCAAGACCCGATTCCTATCACCTGCTGAGGCACC
CTGTGACCGGCGACCTGCCTTGGCCAGCCCTGCTGCTGGGACTGACAATCGTGTCTGGCTGGTACTGGTG
CAGCGATCAGGTCATCGTGCAGCGGTGTCTGGCCGGCAAGAGCCTGACCCACATCAAGGCCGGCTGCATC
CTGTGCGGCTACCTGAAGCTGACACCAATGTTCCTGATGGTCATGCCCGGCATGATCTCTCGCATCCTGT
ATCCTGACGAGGTGGCATGCGTGGTGCCAGAGGTGTGCAGGCGGGTGTGCGGAACCGAAGTGGGCTGTAG
CAACATCGCCTACCCCAGACTGGTGGTGAAGCTGATGCCTAATGGCCTGAGGGGACTGATGCTGGCCGTG
ATGCTGGCCGCCCTGATGTCTAGCCTGGCCTCCATCTTCAACTCCTCTAGCACCCTGTTTACAATGGATA
TCTATACAAGGCTGAGGCCTAGGGCAGGCGACAGGGAGCTGCTGCTGGTGGGCCGGCTGTGGGTGGTGTT
CATCGTGGTGGTGTCCGTGGCCTGGCTGCCAGTGGTGCAGGCAGCACAGGGAGGCCAGCTGTTTGATTAC
ATCCAGGCCGTGTCCTCTTATCTGGCACCACCCGTGAGCGCCGTGTTCGTGCTGGCCCTGTTTGTGCCAA
GAGTGAATGAGCAGGGAGCATTCTGGGGACTGATCGGAGGACTGCTGATGGGACTGGCAAGGCTGATCCC
CGAGTTCTCTTTTGGCTCTGGAAGCTGCGTGCAGCCTAGCGCCTGCCCAGCCTTCCTGTGCGGAGTGCAC
TACCTGTATTTTGCCATCGTGCTGTTCTTTTGCAGCGGCCTGCTGACCCTGACAGTGTCCCTGTGCACCG
CACCAATCCCTAGGAAGCACCTGCACCGGCTGGTGTTCTCTCTGAGACACAGCAAGGAGGAGAGGGAGGA
CCTGGATGCAGACGAGCAGCAGGGAAGCTCCCTGCCAGTGCAGAACGGATGTCCTGAGTCCGCCATGGAG
ATGAATGAGCCACAGGCACCAGCACCATCTCTGTTCCGCCAGTGCCTGCTGTGGTTTTGTGGCATGTCCA
GGGGAGGAGTGGGATCTCCACCACCTCTGACCCAGGAGGAGGCAGCAGCAGCAGCACGGAGACTGGAGGA
TATCTCCGAGGACCCTTCTTGGGCCAGGGTGGTGAACCTGAATGCCCTGCTGATGATGGCCGTGGCCGTG
TTCCTGTGGGGCTTTTACGCCTAAGACCCAGCTTTCTTGTACAAAGTTGGCATTATAAGAAAGCATTGCT
TATCAATTTGTTGCAACGAACAGGTCACTATCAGTCAAAATAAAATCATTATTTGCCATCCAGCTGATAT
CCCCTATAGTGAGTCGTATTACATGGTCATAGCTGTTTCCTGGCAGCTCTGGCCCGTGTCTCAAAATCTC
TGATGTTACATTGCACAAGATAAAAATATATCATCATGAACAATAAAACTGTCTGCTTACATAAACAGTA
ATACAAGGGGTGTTATGAGCCATATTCAACGGGAAACGTCGAGGCCGCGATTAAATTCCAACATGGATGC
TGATTTATATGGGTATAAATGGGCTCGCGATAATGTCGGGCAATCAGGTGCGACAATCTATCGCTTGTAT
GGGAAGCCCGATGCGCCAGAGTTGTTTCTGAAACATGGCAAAGGTAGCGTTGCCAATGATGTTACAGATG
AGATGGTCAGACTAAACTGGCTGACGGAATTTATGCCTCTTCCGACCATCAAGCATTTTATCCGTACTCC
TGATGATGCATGGTTACTCACCACTGCGATCCCCGGAAAAACAGCATTCCAGGTATTAGAAGAATATCCT
GATTCAGGTGAAAATATTGTTGATGCGCTGGCAGTGTTCCTGCGCCGGTTGCATTCGATTCCTGTTTGTA
ATTGTCCTTTTAACAGCGATCGCGTATTTCGTCTCGCTCAGGCGCAATCACGAATGAATAACGGTTTGGT
TGATGCGAGTGATTTTGATGACGAGCGTAATGGCTGGCCTGTTGAACAAGTCTGGAAAGAAATGCATAAA
CTTTTGCCATTCTCACCGGATTCAGTCGTCACTCATGGTGATTTCTCACTTGATAACCTTATTTTTGACG
AGGGGAAATTAATAGGTTGTATTGATGTTGGACGAGTCGGAATCGCAGACCGATACCAGGATCTTGCCAT
CCTATGGAACTGCCTCGGTGAGTTTTCTCCTTCATTACAGAAACGGCTTTTTCAAAAATATGGTATTGAT
AATCCTGATATGAATAAATTGCAGTTTCATTTGATGCTCGATGAGTTTTTCTAATCAGAATTGGTTAATT
GGTTGTAACACTGGCAGAGCATTACGCTGACTTGACGGGACGGCGCAAGCTCATGACCAAAATCCCTTAA
CGTGAGTTACGCGTCGTTCCACTGAGCGTCAGACCCCGTAGAAAAGATCAAAGGATCTTCTTGAGATCCT
TTTTTTCTGCGCGTAATCTGCTGCTTGCAAACAAAAAAACCACCGCTACCAGCGGTGGTTTGTTTGCCGG
ATCAAGAGCTACCAACTCTTTTTCCGAAGGTAACTGGCTTCAGCAGAGCGCAGATACCAAATACTGTTCT
TCTAGTGTAGCCGTAGTTAGGCCACCACTTCAAGAACTCTGTAGCACCGCCTACATACCTCGCTCTGCTA
ATCCTGTTACCAGTGGCTGCTGCCAGTGGCGATAAGTCGTGTCTTACCGGGTTGGACTCAAGACGATAGT
TACCGGATAAGGCGCAGCGGTCGGGCTGAACGGGGGGTTCGTGCACACAGCCCAGCTTGGAGCGAACGAC
CTACACCGAACTGAGATACCTACAGCGTGAGCTATGAGAAAGCGCCACGCTTCCCGAAGGGAGAAAGGCG
GACAGGTATCCGGTAAGCGGCAGGGTCGGAACAGGAGAGCGCACGAGGGAGCTTCCAGGGGGAAACGCCT
GGTATCTTTATAGTCCTGTCGGGTTTCGCCACCTCTGACTTGAGCGTCGATTTTTGTGATGCTCGTCAGG
GGGGCGGAGCCTATGGAAAAACGCCAGCAACGCGGCCTTTTTACGGTTCCTGGCCTTTTGCTGGCCTTTT
GCTCACATGTTCTTTCCTGCGTTATCCCCTGATTCTGTGGATAACCGTATTACCGCCTTTGAGTGAGCTG
ATACCGCTCGCCGCAGCCGAACGACCGAGCGCAGCGAGTCAGTGAGCGAGGAAGCGGAAGAGCGCCCAAT
ACGCAAACCGCCTCTCCCCGCGCGTTGGCCGATTCATTAATGCAGCTGGCACGACAGGTTTCCCGACTGG
AAAGCGGGCAGTGAGCGCAACGCAATTAATACGCGTACCGCTAGCCAGGAAGAGTTTGTAGAAACGCAAA
AAGGCCATCCGTCAGGATGGCCTTCTGCTTAGTTTGATGCCTGGCAGTTTATGGCGGGCGTCCTGCCCGC
CACCCTCCGGGCCGTTGCTTCACAACGTTCAAATCCGCTCCCGGCGGATTTGTCCTACTCAGGAGAGCGT
TCACCGACAAACAACAGATAAAACGAAAGGCCCAGTCTTCCGACTGAGCCTTTCGTTTTATTTGATGCCT
GGCAGTTCCCTACTCTCGCGTTAACGCTAGCATGGATGTTTTCCCAGTCACGACGTTGTAAAACGACGGC
CAGTCTTAAGCTCGGGCCC
