>Addgene plasmid #161407 | pDONR221-SLC5A2_STOP | depositor partial sequence | sequence record 312749 | Codon-optimized ORF of SLC5A2
ATGGAGGAGCACACCGAGGCAGGAAGCGCCCCTGAGATGGGCGCCCAGAAGGCCCTGATCGATAACCCAG
CCGACATCCTGGTCATCGCCGCCTACTTCCTGCTTGTTATAGGCGTGGGGCTCTGGTCTATGTGCAGAAC
CAATAGGGGCACAGTGGGCGGCTATTTTCTGGCCGGCAGATCCATGGTGTGGTGGCCAGTGGGAGCAAGC
CTGTTCGCCTCCAACATCGGATCTGGACACTTTGTGGGACTGGCAGGAACCGGAGCAGCATCCGGCCTGG
CCGTGGCCGGCTTCGAGTGGAATGCCCTGTTTGTGGTGCTGCTGCTGGGATGGCTGTTCGCACCAGTGTA
CCTGACCGCCGGCGTGATCACAATGCCCCAGTATCTGAGGAAGCGGTTCGGCGGCCGGAGAATCAGGCTG
TACCTGTCCGTGCTGTCTCTGTTCCTGTATATCTTTACAAAGATCAGCGTGGATATGTTCTCCGGCGCCG
TGTTTATCCAGCAGGCCCTGGGCTGGAACATCTACGCCAGCGTGATCGCCCTGCTGGGCATCACCATGAT
CTACACCGTGACAGGAGGACTGGCCGCCCTGATGTATACCGACACAGTGCAGACATTCGTGATCCTGGGC
GGCGCCTGCATCCTGATGGGCTATGCATTCCACGAAGTGGGAGGATACAGCGGACTGTTTGATAAGTATC
TGGGAGCAGCCACCAGCCTGACAGTGTCCGAGGACCCAGCAGTGGGCAATATCAGCTCCTTTTGTTACCG
GCCAAGACCCGATTCCTATCACCTGCTGAGGCACCCTGTGACCGGCGACCTGCCTTGGCCAGCCCTGCTG
CTGGGACTGACAATCGTGTCTGGCTGGTACTGGTGCAGCGATCAGGTCATCGTGCAGCGGTGTCTGGCCG
GCAAGAGCCTGACCCACATCAAGGCCGGCTGCATCCTGTGCGGCTACCTGAAGCTGACACCAATGTTCCT
GATGGTCATGCCCGGCATGATCTCTCGCATCCTGTATCCTGACGAGGTGGCATGCGTGGTGCCAGAGGTG
TGCAGGCGGGTGTGCGGAACCGAAGTGGGCTGTAGCAACATCGCCTACCCCAGACTGGTGGTGAAGCTGA
TGCCTAATGGCCTGAGGGGACTGATGCTGGCCGTGATGCTGGCCGCCCTGATGTCTAGCCTGGCCTCCAT
CTTCAACTCCTCTAGCACCCTGTTTACAATGGATATCTATACAAGGCTGAGGCCTAGGGCAGGCGACAGG
GAGCTGCTGCTGGTGGGCCGGCTGTGGGTGGTGTTCATCGTGGTGGTGTCCGTGGCCTGGCTGCCAGTGG
TGCAGGCAGCACAGGGAGGCCAGCTGTTTGATTACATCCAGGCCGTGTCCTCTTATCTGGCACCACCCGT
GAGCGCCGTGTTCGTGCTGGCCCTGTTTGTGCCAAGAGTGAATGAGCAGGGAGCATTCTGGGGACTGATC
GGAGGACTGCTGATGGGACTGGCAAGGCTGATCCCCGAGTTCTCTTTTGGCTCTGGAAGCTGCGTGCAGC
CTAGCGCCTGCCCAGCCTTCCTGTGCGGAGTGCACTACCTGTATTTTGCCATCGTGCTGTTCTTTTGCAG
CGGCCTGCTGACCCTGACAGTGTCCCTGTGCACCGCACCAATCCCTAGGAAGCACCTGCACCGGCTGGTG
TTCTCTCTGAGACACAGCAAGGAGGAGAGGGAGGACCTGGATGCAGACGAGCAGCAGGGAAGCTCCCTGC
CAGTGCAGAACGGATGTCCTGAGTCCGCCATGGAGATGAATGAGCCACAGGCACCAGCACCATCTCTGTT
CCGCCAGTGCCTGCTGTGGTTTTGTGGCATGTCCAGGGGAGGAGTGGGATCTCCACCACCTCTGACCCAG
GAGGAGGCAGCAGCAGCAGCACGGAGACTGGAGGATATCTCCGAGGACCCTTCTTGGGCCAGGGTGGTGA
ACCTGAATGCCCTGCTGATGATGGCCGTGGCCGTGTTCCTGTGGGGCTTTTACGCCTAA
